Addgene plasmid #91683: pPN154
Purpose: Express sgRNA targeting human ZNF536
Depositing lab: Lindy Barrett. Depositing organization: Broad Institute. Publication: A Scaled Framework for CRISPR Editing of Human Pluripotent Stem Cells to Study Psychiatric Disease. Hazelbaker DZ, Beccard A, Bara AM, Dabkowski N, Messana A, Mazzucato P, Lam D, Manning D, Eggan K, Barrett LE. Stem Cell Reports. 2017 Oct 10;9(4):1315-1327. doi: 10.1016/j.stemcr.2017.09.006. PubMed 29020615.
Backbone
  Vector backbone: pUC19-U6 promoter
  Vector type: CRISPR
Growth in bacteria
  Bacterial resistance: Ampicillin, 100 μg/mL
  Growth temperature: 37°C
  Growth strain: DH5alpha
  Copy number: High Copy
Gene/Insert
  Gene/Insert name: ZNF536 (alt name: NM_014717.1)
  gRNA/shRNA sequence: CTGGCCGCTCATGGGCACGT
  Species: H. sapiens (human)
  Insert size (bp): 21
  Entrez Gene: ZNF536
  Promoter: U6
  Cloning method: Restriction Enzyme; 5′ cloning site BbsI (destroyed during cloning); 3′ cloning site BbsI (destroyed during cloning)
  Sequencing primers: 5′ M13F (-21)
Terms and licenses: Academic/Nonprofit Terms; Industry Terms: Not Available to Industry
How to cite: pPN154 was a gift from Lindy Barrett (Addgene plasmid # 91683 ; http://n2t.net/addgene:91683 ; RRID:Addgene_91683)
