[The description below was written by a language model from this plasmid's Addgene catalogue record and pLannotate feature annotations shown in this document.]
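Description:
pPN154 is a small (about 3.0 kb) CRISPR guide RNA expression plasmid built on a pUC19 backbone carrying a U6 promoter cassette. It is propagated in E. coli as a high-copy plasmid through the ColE1/pUC-type origin of replication and is selected with ampicillin via the β-lactamase (AmpR) gene and its native promoter. The remaining annotated elements are remnants of the pUC19 parent with no role in the construct's function. They include the lac promoter, lac operator and CAP binding site, and fragments of lacI, lacZα, rop, bom and the multiple cloning site.

The payload is a single-guide RNA directed against human ZNF536, a zinc finger protein gene. The human U6 promoter, an RNA polymerase III promoter suited to producing short, defined transcripts, drives the cassette. The roughly 20-nucleotide targeting spacer lies in the gap between the promoter and the Streptococcus pyogenes Cas9 gRNA scaffold, so transcription yields a complete sgRNA that can direct SpCas9 to the ZNF536 locus. The spacer was inserted between two BbsI sites, which were destroyed during cloning, as is usual for this type IIS oligo-insertion approach.

The plasmid encodes no Cas9 and no mammalian selection marker or reporter, so the nuclease must be supplied separately, for example from a co-delivered plasmid or a Cas9-expressing cell line. According to the associated publication, the construct belongs to a scaled CRISPR editing framework in human pluripotent stem cells for studying genes implicated in psychiatric disease.
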