Features (pLannotate 1.2.2; 13 found; start..end, strand, type, name):
      1..241     +  promoter       U6 promoter: RNA polymerase III promoter for human U6 snRNA
    271..346     +  misc_RNA       gRNA scaffold: guide RNA scaffold for the Streptococcus pyogenes CRISPR/Cas9 system
    395..411     -  protein_bind   lac operator: The lac repressor binds to the lac operator to inhibit transcription in E. coli. This inhibition can be relieved by adding lactose or isopropyl-β-D-thiogalactopyranoside (IPTG). lac repressor encoded by lacI
    419..449     -  promoter       lac promoter: promoter for the E. coli lac operon
    464..485     -  protein_bind   CAP binding site: CAP binding activates transcription in the presence of cAMP. E. coli catabolite activator protein
    498..590     -  CDS            lacI (fragment): lac repressor; lacI; The lac repressor binds to the lac operator to inhibit transcription in E. coli. This inhibition can be relieved by adding lactose or isopropyl-β-D-thiogalactopyranoside (IPTG).
    773..1361    -  rep_origin     ori: high-copy-number ColE1/pMB1/pBR322/pUC origin of replication
   1532..2392    -  CDS            AmpR: β-lactamase; bla; confers resistance to ampicillin, carbenicillin, and related antibiotics
   2393..2497    -  promoter       AmpR promoter: bla
   2592..2627    +  CDS            rop (fragment): Rop protein, which maintains plasmids at low copy number; rop
   2729..2828    +  misc_feature   bom (fragment): basis of mobility region from pBR322
   2834..2991    -  CDS            lacZα (fragment): LacZα fragment of β-galactosidase; lacZ fragment
   2988..3014    +  misc_feature   MCS (fragment): pUC18/19 multiple cloning site
>Addgene plasmid #91683 | pPN154 | addgene full sequence | sequence record 180485 | Addgene NGS Result
GAGGGCCTATTTCCCATGATTCCTTCATATTTGCATATACGATACAAGGCTGTTAGAGAGATAATTGGAA
TTAATTTGACTGTAAACACAAAGATATTAGTACAAAATACGTGACGTAGAAAGTAATAATTTCTTGGGTA
GTTTGCAGTTTTAAAATTATGTTTTAAAATGGACTATCATATGCTTACCGTAACTTGAAAGTATTTCGAT
TTCTTGGCTTTATATATCTTGTGGAAAGGACGAAACACCGCTGGCCGCTCATGGGCACGTGTTTTAGAGC
TAGAAATAGCAAGTTAAAATAAGGCTAGTCCGTTATCAACTTGAAAAAGTGGCACCGAGTCGGTGCTTTT
TTAAGCTTGGCGTAATCATGGTCATAGCTGTTTCCTGTGTGAAATTGTTATCCGCTCACAATTCCACACA
ACATACGAGCCGGAAGCATAAAGTGTAAAGCCTGGGGTGCCTAATGAGTGAGCTAACTCACATTAATTGC
GTTGCGCTCACTGCCCGCTTTCCAGTCGGGAAACCTGTCGTGCCAGCTGCATTAATGAATCGGCCAACGC
GCGGGGAGAGGCGGTTTGCGTATTGGGCGCTCTTCCGCTTCCTCGCTCACTGACTCGCTGCGCTCGGTCG
TTCGGCTGCGGCGAGCGGTATCAGCTCACTCAAAGGCGGTAATACGGTTATCCACAGAATCAGGGGATAA
CGCAGGAAAGAACATGTGAGCAAAAGGCCAGCAAAAGGCCAGGAACCGTAAAAAGGCCGCGTTGCTGGCG
TTTTTCCATAGGCTCCGCCCCCCTGACGAGCATCACAAAAATCGACGCTCAAGTCAGAGGTGGCGAAACC
CGACAGGACTATAAAGATACCAGGCGTTTCCCCCTGGAAGCTCCCTCGTGCGCTCTCCTGTTCCGACCCT
GCCGCTTACCGGATACCTGTCCGCCTTTCTCCCTTCGGGAAGCGTGGCGCTTTCTCATAGCTCACGCTGT
AGGTATCTCAGTTCGGTGTAGGTCGTTCGCTCCAAGCTGGGCTGTGTGCACGAACCCCCCGTTCAGCCCG
ACCGCTGCGCCTTATCCGGTAACTATCGTCTTGAGTCCAACCCGGTAAGACACGACTTATCGCCACTGGC
AGCAGCCACTGGTAACAGGATTAGCAGAGCGAGGTATGTAGGCGGTGCTACAGAGTTCTTGAAGTGGTGG
CCTAACTACGGCTACACTAGAAGAACAGTATTTGGTATCTGCGCTCTGCTGAAGCCAGTTACCTTCGGAA
AAAGAGTTGGTAGCTCTTGATCCGGCAAACAAACCACCGCTGGTAGCGGTGGTTTTTTTGTTTGCAAGCA
GCAGATTACGCGCAGAAAAAAAGGATCTCAAGAAGATCCTTTGATCTTTTCTACGGGGTCTGACGCTCAG
TGGAACGAAAACTCACGTTAAGGGATTTTGGTCATGAGATTATCAAAAAGGATCTTCACCTAGATCCTTT
TAAATTAAAAATGAAGTTTTAAATCAATCTAAAGTATATATGAGTAAACTTGGTCTGACAGTTACCAATG
CTTAATCAGTGAGGCACCTATCTCAGCGATCTGTCTATTTCGTTCATCCATAGTTGCCTGACTCCCCGTC
GTGTAGATAACTACGATACGGGAGGGCTTACCATCTGGCCCCAGTGCTGCAATGATACCGCGAGACCCAC
GCTCACCGGCTCCAGATTTATCAGCAATAAACCAGCCAGCCGGAAGGGCCGAGCGCAGAAGTGGTCCTGC
AACTTTATCCGCCTCCATCCAGTCTATTAATTGTTGCCGGGAAGCTAGAGTAAGTAGTTCGCCAGTTAAT
AGTTTGCGCAACGTTGTTGCCATTGCTACAGGCATCGTGGTGTCACGCTCGTCGTTTGGTATGGCTTCAT
TCAGCTCCGGTTCCCAACGATCAAGGCGAGTTACATGATCCCCCATGTTGTGCAAAAAAGCGGTTAGCTC
CTTCGGTCCTCCGATCGTTGTCAGAAGTAAGTTGGCCGCAGTGTTATCACTCATGGTTATGGCAGCACTG
CATAATTCTCTTACTGTCATGCCATCCGTAAGATGCTTTTCTGTGACTGGTGAGTACTCAACCAAGTCAT
TCTGAGAATAGTGTATGCGGCGACCGAGTTGCTCTTGCCCGGCGTCAATACGGGATAATACCGCGCCACA
TAGCAGAACTTTAAAAGTGCTCATCATTGGAAAACGTTCTTCGGGGCGAAAACTCTCAAGGATCTTACCG
CTGTTGAGATCCAGTTCGATGTAACCCACTCGTGCACCCAACTGATCTTCAGCATCTTTTACTTTCACCA
GCGTTTCTGGGTGAGCAAAAACAGGAAGGCAAAATGCCGCAAAAAAGGGAATAAGGGCGACACGGAAATG
TTGAATACTCATACTCTTCCTTTTTCAATATTATTGAAGCATTTATCAGGGTTATTGTCTCATGAGCGGA
TACATATTTGAATGTATTTAGAAAAATAAACAAATAGGGGTTCCGCGCACATTTCCCCGAAAAGTGCCAC
CTGACGTCTAAGAAACCATTATTATCATGACATTAACCTATAAAAATAGGCGTATCACGAGGCCCTTTCG
TCTCGCGCGTTTCGGTGATGACGGTGAAAACCTCTGACACATGCAGCTCCCGGAGACGGTCACAGCTTGT
CTGTAAGCGGATGCCGGGAGCAGACAAGCCCGTCAGGGCGCGTCAGCGGGTGTTGGCGGGTGTCGGGGCT
GGCTTAACTATGCGGCATCAGAGCAGATTGTACTGAGAGTGCACCATATGCGGTGTGAAATACCGCACAG
ATGCGTAAGGAGAAAATACCGCATCAGGCGCCATTCGCCATTCAGGCTGCGCAACTGTTGGGAAGGGCGA
TCGGTGCGGGCCTCTTCGCTATTACGCCAGCTGGCGAAAGGGGGATGTGCTGCAAGGCGATTAAGTTGGG
TAACGCCAGGGTTTTCCCAGTCACGACGTTGTAAAACGACGGCCAGTGAATTCGAGCTCGGTACCCGGGG
ATCCGTTAATTAA
